Addgene plasmid #195607: pET23PI-Sce ESARC
Purpose: Expresses PI-SceI (VDE) homing endonuclease/intein from the T7 promoter
Depositing lab: Frederick Gimble. Depositing organization: Purdue University. Publication: Substitutions in conserved dodecapeptide motifs that uncouple the DNA binding and DNA cleavage activities of PI-SceI endonuclease. Gimble FS, Stephens BW. J Biol Chem. 1995 Mar 17;270(11):5849-56. doi: 10.1074/jbc.270.11.5849. PubMed 7890714.
Backbone
  Vector backbone: pET-23a
  Backbone manufacturer: Novagen
  Vector type: Bacterial Expression
Growth in bacteria
  Bacterial resistance: Ampicillin, 100 μg/mL
  Growth temperature: 37°C
  Growth strain: DH5alpha
  Copy number: High Copy
Gene/Insert
  Gene/Insert name: PI-SceI (alt name: VDE)
  Species: S. cerevisiae (budding yeast)
  Mutation: C552T,C554A, A557T,G584T, C588A, G878T, C881T, C905T, A908T
  Promoter: T7
  Cloning method: Restriction Enzyme; 5′ cloning site Unknown (unknown if destroyed)
Terms and licenses: Academic/Nonprofit Terms; Industry Terms: Not Available to Industry
Depositor comments: Expresses the excised intein of the VMA1 gene product including amino-terminal methionine-cysteine residues. Contains silent AvrII and RsrII sites near the borders of the N-terminal LAGLIDADG motif and silent EaeI and SnaBI sites near the borders of the C-terminal motif.
How to cite: pET23PI-Sce ESARC was a gift from Frederick Gimble (Addgene plasmid # 195607 ; http://n2t.net/addgene:195607 ; RRID:Addgene_195607)
