[The description below was written by a language model from this plasmid's Addgene catalogue record and pLannotate feature annotations shown in this document.]
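Description:
pET23PI-Sce ESARC is a bacterial expression plasmid built on the Novagen pET-23a backbone for producing the Saccharomyces cerevisiae homing endonuclease PI-SceI (also called VDE) in E. coli. It carries a ColE1/pBR322-type origin, with bom and a rop annotation also detected, and is recorded as high copy. Selection is through the β-lactamase gene (ampicillin resistance), and an f1 origin is present that allows single-stranded DNA production. The 5,027 nt sequenced record is annotated across the whole plasmid.

The insert encodes the excised intein of the VMA1 gene product, including amino-terminal methionine-cysteine residues. It is annotated as adjoining 5′ and 3′ Sce VMA intein regions that span the numbering origin. Transcription is driven by the T7 promoter, translation by the T7 gene 10 ribosome binding site, and a T7 terminator lies downstream, so expression requires a host that supplies T7 RNA polymerase. Short fragments of a T7 tag, a His tag and a gene 10B-derived sequence are annotated after the intein coding region. These look like backbone remnants, and the record does not say whether any of them is fused to the protein.

The nine listed nucleotide substitutions are described as silent. They create AvrII and RsrII sites near the borders of the N-terminal LAGLIDADG (dodecapeptide) motif, and EaeI and SnaBI sites near the borders of the C-terminal motif. This arrangement would let each motif be swapped as a restriction fragment, which fits the associated study of dodecapeptide substitutions that separate the enzyme's DNA binding and DNA cleavage activities. The cloning sites used to insert the gene are not recorded.
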