Features (pLannotate 1.2.2; 15 found; start..end, strand, type, name):
    797..1314    +  CDS            Sce VMA intein 3' region (fragment): modified 3' region of the intein from the yeast Vma1 subunit of the vacuolar ATPase (Chong et al., 1998); Saccharomyces cerevisiae VMA1; C-terminal cleavage of this intein can be induced by thiols.
   1340..1370    +  CDS            T7 tag (gene 10 leader) (fragment): leader peptide from bacteriophage T7 gene 10 promotes efficient translation in E. coli
   1420..1437    +  CDS            9xHis (fragment): 9xHis affinity tag
   1447..1496    +  CDS            SET1 (fragment): solubility-enhancement tag derived from T7 phage gene 10B
   1504..1551    +  terminator     T7 terminator: transcription terminator for bacteriophage T7 RNA polymerase
   1588..2016    +  rep_origin     f1 ori (sequence partly withheld): f1 bacteriophage origin of replication; arrow indicates direction of (+) strand synthesis
   2069..2173    +  promoter       AmpR promoter: bla
   2174..3034    +  CDS            AmpR: β-lactamase; bla; confers resistance to ampicillin, carbenicillin, and related antibiotics
   3205..3793    +  rep_origin     ori: high-copy-number ColE1/pMB1/pBR322/pUC origin of replication
   3979..4118    -  misc_feature   bom: basis of mobility region from pBR322
   4220..4411    -  CDS            rop: Rop protein, which maintains plasmids at low copy number; rop
   4428..4808    +  CDS            YPB1_ECOLX: Protein predicted: Swiss-Prot protein existence level 4. From Escherichia coli.
   4920..4938    +  promoter       T7 promoter: promoter for bacteriophage T7 RNA polymerase
   4970..4992    +  RBS            RBS: efficient ribosome binding site from bacteriophage T7 gene 10 (Olins and Rangwala, 1989)
   5003..794     +  CDS            Sce VMA intein 5' region (across the origin): 5' region of the intein from the yeast Vma1 subunit of the vacuolar ATPase (Chong et al., 1998); Saccharomyces cerevisiae VMA1
>Addgene plasmid #195607 | pET23PI-Sce ESARC | addgene full sequence | sequence record 383257 | Addgene NGS Result
TAATGGCGGATGGGTCTATTGAATGTATTGAAAACATTGAGGTTGGTAATAAGGTCATGGGTAAAGATGG
CAGACCTCGTGAGGTAATTAAATTGCCCAGAGGAAGAGAAACTATGTACAGCGTCGTGCAGAAAAGTCAG
CACAGAGCCCACAAAAGTGACTCAAGTCGTGAAGTGCCAGAATTACTCAAGTTTACGTGTAATGCGACCC
ATGAGTTGGTTGTTAGAACACCTCGTAGTGTCCGCCGTTTGTCTCGTACCATTAAGGGTGTCGAATATTT
TGAAGTTATTACTTTTGAGATGGGCCAAAAGAAAGCCCCCGACGGTAGAATTGTTGAGCTTGTCAAGGAA
GTTTCAAAGAGCTACCCAATATCTGAGGGGCCTGAGAGAGCCAACGAATTAGTAGAATCCTATAGAAAGG
CTTCAAATAAAGCTTATTTTGAGTGGACTATTGAGGCCAGAGATCTTTCTCTGTTGGGTTCCCATGTTCG
TAAAGCTACCTACCAGACTTACGCTCCAATTCTTTATGAGAATGACCACTTTTTCGACTACATGCAAAAA
AGTAAGTTTCATCTCACCATTGAAGGTCCAAAAGTACTTGCTTATCTCCTAGGTTTATGGATTGGTGATG
GATTGTCGGACCGGGCAACTTTTTCGGTTGATTCCAGAGATACTTCTTTGATGGAACGTGTTACTGAATA
TGCTGAAAAGTTGAATTTGTGCGCCGAGTATAAGGACAGAAAAGAACCACAAGTTGCCAAAACTGTTAAT
TTGTACTCTAAAGTTGTCAGAGGTAATGGTATTCGCAATAATCTTAATACTGAGAATCCATTATGGGACG
CTATTGTTGGCTTAGGATTCTTGAAGGACGGTGTCAAAAATATTCCTTCTTTCTTGTCTACGGACAATAT
CGGTACTCGTGAAACATTTCTGGCCGGTCTAATTGATTCTGATGGCTACGTAACTGATGAGCATGGTATT
AAAGCAACAATAAAGACAATTCATACTTCTGTCAGAGATGGTTTGGTTTCCCTTGCTCGTTCTTTAGGCT
TAGTAGTCTCGGTTAACGCAGAACCTGCTAAGGTTGACATGAATGGCACCAAACATAAAATTAGTTATGC
TATTTATATGTCTGGTGGAGATGTTTTGCTTAACGTTCTTTCGAAGTGTGCCGGCTCTAAAAAATTCAGG
CCTGCTCCCGCCGCTGCTTTTGCACGTGAGTGCCGCGGATTTTATTTCGAGTTACAAGAATTGAAGGAAG
ACGATTATTATGGGATTACTTTATCTGATGATTCTGATCATCAGTTTTTGCTTGCCAACCAGGTTGTCGT
CCATAATTAGGCTAGCATGACTGGTGGACAGCAAATGGGTCGCGGATCCGAATTCGAGCTCCGTCGACAA
GCTTGCGGCCGCACTCGAGCACCACCACCACCACCACTGAGATCCGGCTGCTAACAAAGCCCGAAAGGAA
GCTGAGTTGGCTGCTGCCACCGCTGAGCAATAACTAGCATAACCCCTTGGGGCCTCTAAACGGGTCTTGA
GGGGTTTTTTGCTGAAAGGAGGAACTATATCCGGATTGGCGAATGGG
[124 nt withheld, positions 1588-1711]
C
[91 nt withheld, positions 1713-1803]
A
[49 nt withheld, positions 1805-1853]
CCTTTGACGTTGGAGTCCACGTTCTTT
[37 nt withheld, positions 1881-1917]
ACCCTATCTCGGTCTATTCTTTTGATTTATAAGGGATTTTGCCGATTTCGGCCTATTGGTTAAAAAATGA
GCTGATTTAACAAAAATTTAACGCGAATTTTAACAAAATATTAACGCTTACAATTTAGGTGGCACTTTTC
GGGGAAATGTGCGCGGAACCCCTATTTGTTTATTTTTCTAAATACATTCAAATATGTATCCGCTCATGAG
ACAATAACCCTGATAAATGCTTCAATAATATTGAAAAAGGAAGAGTATGAGTATTCAACATTTCCGTGTC
GCCCTTATTCCCTTTTTTGCGGCATTTTGCCTTCCTGTTTTTGCTCACCCAGAAACGCTGGTGAAAGTAA
AAGATGCTGAAGATCAGTTGGGTGCACGAGTGGGTTACATCGAACTGGATCTCAACAGCGGTAAGATCCT
TGAGAGTTTTCGCCCCGAAGAACGTTTTCCAATGATGAGCACTTTTAAAGTTCTGCTATGTGGCGCGGTA
TTATCCCGTATTGACGCCGGGCAAGAGCAACTCGGTCGCCGCATACACTATTCTCAGAATGACTTGGTTG
AGTACTCACCAGTCACAGAAAAGCATCTTACGGATGGCATGACAGTAAGAGAATTATGCAGTGCTGCCAT
AACCATGAGTGATAACACTGCGGCCAACTTACTTCTGACAACGATCGGAGGACCGAAGGAGCTAACCGCT
TTTTTGCACAACATGGGGGATCATGTAACTCGCCTTGATCGTTGGGAACCGGAGCTGAATGAAGCCATAC
CAAACGACGAGCGTGACACCACGATGCCTGCAGCAATGGCAACAACGTTGCGCAAACTATTAACTGGCGA
ACTACTTACTCTAGCTTCCCGGCAACAATTAATAGACTGGATGGAGGCGGATAAAGTTGCAGGACCACTT
CTGCGCTCGGCCCTTCCGGCTGGCTGGTTTATTGCTGATAAATCTGGAGCCGGTGAGCGTGGGTCTCGCG
GTATCATTGCAGCACTGGGGCCAGATGGTAAGCCCTCCCGTATCGTAGTTATCTACACGACGGGGAGTCA
GGCAACTATGGATGAACGAAATAGACAGATCGCTGAGATAGGTGCCTCACTGATTAAGCATTGGTAACTG
TCAGACCAAGTTTACTCATATATACTTTAGATTGATTTAAAACTTCATTTTTAATTTAAAAGGATCTAGG
TGAAGATCCTTTTTGATAATCTCATGACCAAAATCCCTTAACGTGAGTTTTCGTTCCACTGAGCGTCAGA
CCCCGTAGAAAAGATCAAAGGATCTTCTTGAGATCCTTTTTTTCTGCGCGTAATCTGCTGCTTGCAAACA
AAAAAACCACCGCTACCAGCGGTGGTTTGTTTGCCGGATCAAGAGCTACCAACTCTTTTTCCGAAGGTAA
CTGGCTTCAGCAGAGCGCAGATACCAAATACTGTCCTTCTAGTGTAGCCGTAGTTAGGCCACCACTTCAA
GAACTCTGTAGCACCGCCTACATACCTCGCTCTGCTAATCCTGTTACCAGTGGCTGCTGCCAGTGGCGAT
AAGTCGTGTCTTACCGGGTTGGACTCAAGACGATAGTTACCGGATAAGGCGCAGCGGTCGGGCTGAACGG
GGGGTTCGTGCACACAGCCCAGCTTGGAGCGAACGACCTACACCGAACTGAGATACCTACAGCGTGAGCT
ATGAGAAAGCGCCACGCTTCCCGAAGGGAGAAAGGCGGACAGGTATCCGGTAAGCGGCAGGGTCGGAACA
GGAGAGCGCACGAGGGAGCTTCCAGGGGGAAACGCCTGGTATCTTTATAGTCCTGTCGGGTTTCGCCACC
TCTGACTTGAGCGTCGATTTTTGTGATGCTCGTCAGGGGGGCGGAGCCTATGGAAAAACGCCAGCAACGC
GGCCTTTTTACGGTTCCTGGCCTTTTGCTGGCCTTTTGCTCACATGTTCTTTCCTGCGTTATCCCCTGAT
TCTGTGGATAACCGTATTACCGCCTTTGAGTGAGCTGATACCGCTCGCCGCAGCCGAACGACCGAGCGCA
GCGAGTCAGTGAGCGAGGAAGCGGAAGAGCGCCTGATGCGGTATTTTCTCCTTACGCATCTGTGCGGTAT
TTCACACCGCAATGGTGCACTCTCAGTACAATCTGCTCTGATGCCGCATAGTTAAGCCAGTATACACTCC
GCTATCGCTACGTGACTGGGTCATGGCTGCGCCCCGACACCCGCCAACACCCGCTGACGCGCCCTGACGG
GCTTGTCTGCTCCCGGCATCCGCTTACAGACAAGCTGTGACCGTCTCCGGGAGCTGCATGTGTCAGAGGT
TTTCACCGTCATCACCGAAACGCGCGAGGCAGCTGCGGTAAAGCTCATCAGCGTGGTCGTGAAGCGATTC
ACAGATGTCTGCCTGTTCATCCGCGTCCAGCTCGTTGAGTTTCTCCAGAAGCGTTAATGTCTGGCTTCTG
ATAAAGCGGGCCATGTTAAGGGCGGTTTTTTCCTGTTTGGTCACTGATGCCTCCGTGTAAGGGGGATTTC
TGTTCATGGGGGTAATGATACCGATGAAACGAGAGAGGATGCTCACGATACGGGTTACTGATGATGAACA
TGCCCGGTTACTGGAACGTTGTGAGGGTAAACAACTGGCGGTATGGATGCGGCGGGACCAGAGAAAAATC
ACTCAGGGTCAATGCCAGCGCTTCGTTAATACAGATGTAGGTGTTCCACAGGGTAGCCAGCAGCATCCTG
CGATGCAGATCCGGAACATAATGGTGCAGGGCGCTGACTTCCGCGTTTCCAGACTTTACGAAACACGGAA
ACCGAAGACCATTCATGTTGTTGCTCAGGTCGCAGACGTTTTGCAGCAGCAGTCGCTTCACGTTCGCTCG
CGTATCGGTGATTCATTCTGCTAACCAGTAAGGCAACCCCGCCAGCCTAGCCGGGTCCTCAACGACAGGA
GCACGATCATGCGCACCCGTGGCCAGGACCCAACGCTGCCCGAGATCTCGATCCCGCGAAATTAATACGA
CTCACTATAGGGAGACCACAACGGTTTCCCTCTAGAAATAATTTTGTTTAACTTTAAGAAGGAGATATAC
ATATGTGCTTTGCCAAGGGTACCAATGTTT
